Addgene plasmid #30521: pCSHSP:FLP
Depositing lab: Gerhart Ryffel. Depositing organization: Universitaetsklinikum Essen. Publication: Heat-shock inducible Cre strains to study organogenesis in transgenic Xenopus laevis. Roose M, Sauert K, Turan G, Solomentsew N, Werdien D, Pramanik K, Senkel S, Ryffel GU, Waldner C. Transgenic Res. 2009 Aug . 18(4):595-605. 10.1007/s11248-009-9253-4 PubMed 19266305.
Backbone
  Vector backbone: pCSGFP2
  Backbone size w/o insert (bp): 3000
  Vector type: Mammalian Expression ; Flp/FRT
Growth in bacteria
  Bacterial resistance: Ampicillin, 100 μg/mL
  Growth temperature: 37°C
  Growth strain: DH5alpha
  Copy number: High Copy
Gene/Insert
  Gene/Insert name: FLP recombinase
  Species: S. cerevisiae (budding yeast)
  Insert size (bp): 2500
  Cloning method: Restriction Enzyme; 5′ cloning site BamHI (not destroyed); 3′ cloning site XbaI (destroyed during cloning)
  Sequencing primers: 5′ n/a
Terms and licenses: Academic/Nonprofit Terms; Industry Terms: Not Available to Industry
Depositor comments: driven by Xenopus laevis heat shock 70 (hsp 70) promoter
How to cite: pCSHSP:FLP was a gift from Gerhart Ryffel (Addgene plasmid # 30521 ; http://n2t.net/addgene:30521 ; RRID:Addgene_30521)
