[The description below was written by a language model from this plasmid's Addgene catalogue record.]
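Description:
pCSHSP:FLP is a heat-shock-inducible FLP recombinase expression plasmid built on the pCSGFP2 backbone (about 3 kb without insert) and catalogued as a mammalian expression, Flp/FRT-type vector. It is maintained in E. coli as a high-copy plasmid under ampicillin selection. No feature table is available for this record, so the origin of replication, polyadenylation signal and any other backbone elements are not documented here, and it is not stated whether the GFP sequence implied by the backbone name is retained.

The payload is an insert of roughly 2.5 kb carrying the FLP recombinase gene from Saccharomyces cerevisiae, cloned by restriction digestion between a BamHI site, which is preserved, and an XbaI site, which was destroyed during cloning. According to the depositor, expression is driven by the Xenopus laevis heat shock 70 (hsp70) promoter, which would keep transcription low under normal conditions and switch it on after a temperature shift. FLP catalyses site-specific recombination between FRT sites, so inducing it allows timed excision, inversion or activation of FRT-flanked cassettes present elsewhere in the genome or on a reporter construct.

The associated publication concerns heat-shock-inducible recombinase strains for studying organogenesis in transgenic Xenopus laevis. This suggests that the plasmid is intended for generating transgenic frogs in which recombination, and hence reporter or effector gene activation, can be triggered at a chosen developmental stage. The record does not state which FLP variant is encoded or whether it carries any tags or a nuclear localisation signal.
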