>Addgene plasmid #30521 | pCSHSP:FLP | depositor partial sequence | sequence record 14092 | Author sequence
ACCGGACGGATGATTTAGGTGACACTATAGAATACAAGCTACTTGTTCTTTTTGCAGGATCCACAGCCAC
CATGCCACAATTTGATATATTATGTAAAACACCACCTAAGGTCCTGGTTCGTCAGTTTGTGGAAAGGTTT
GAAAGACCTTCAGGGGAAAAAATAGCATCATGTGCTGCTGAACTAACCTATTTATGTTGGATGATTACTC
ATAACGGAACAGCAATCAAGAGAGCCACATTCATGAGCTATAATACTATCATAAGCAATTCGCTGAGTTT
CGATATTGTCAACAAATCACTCCAGTTTAAATACAAGACGCAAAAAGCAACAATTCTGGAAGCCTCATTA
AAGAAATTAATTCCTGCTTGGGAATTTACAATTATTCCTTACAATGGACAAAAACATCAATCTGATATCA
CTGATATTGTAAGTAGTTTGCAATTACAGTTCGAATCATCGGAAGAAGCAGATAAGGGAAATAGCCACAG
TAAAAAAATGCTTAAAGCACTTCTAAGTGAGGGTGAAAGCATCTGGGAGATCACTGAGAAAATACTAAAT
TCGTTTGAGTATACCTCGAGATTTACAAAAACAAAAACTTTATACCAATTCCTCTTCCTAGCTACTTTCA
TCAATTGTGGAAGATTCAGCGATATTAAGAACGTTGATCCGAAATCATTTAAATTAGTCCAAAATAAGTA
TCTGGGAGTAATAATCCAGTGTTTAGTGACAGAGACAAAGACAAGCGTTAGTAGGCACATATACTTCTTT
AGCGCAAGGGGTAGGATCGATCCACTTGTATATTTGGATGAATTTTTGAGGAATTCTGAACCAGTCCTAA
AACGAGTAAATAGGACCGGCAATTCTTCAAGCAACAAACAGGAATACCAATTATTAAAAGATAACTTAGT
CAGATCGTACAACAAGGCTTTGAAGAAAAATGCGCCTTATCCAATCTTTGCTATAAAGAATGGCCCAAAA
TCTCACATTGGAAGACATTTGATGACCTCATTTCTGTCAATGAAGGGCCTAACGGAGTTGACTAATGTTG
TGGGAAATTGGAGCGATAAGCGTGCTTCTGCCGTGGCCAGGACAACGTATACTCATCAGATAACAGCAAT
ACCTGATCACTACTTCGCACTAGTTTCTCGGTACTATGCATATGATCCAATATCAAAGGAAATGATAGCA
TTGAAGGATGAGACTAATCCAATTGAGGAGTGGCAGCATATAGAACAGCTAAAGGGTAGTGCTGAAGGAA
GCATACGATACCCCGCATGGAATGGGATAATATCACAGGAGGTACTAGACTACCTTTCATCCTACATAAA
TAGACGCATTCTAGAACTATAGTGAGTCGTATTACGTAGATCCAGACATGATAAGATACATTGATGAGTT
TGGACAAACCACAACTAGAATGCAGTGAAAAAAATGCTTTATTTGTGAAATTTGTGATGCTATTGCTTTA
TTTGTAACCATTATAAGCTGCAATAAACAAGTTAACAACAACAATTGCATTCATTTTATGTTTCAGGTTC
AGGGGGAGGTGTGGGAGGTTTTTTAATTCGCGGCCGCGGCGCCAATGCATTGGGCCCGGTACCCAGCTTT
TGTTCCCTTTAGTGAGGGTTAATTGCGCGCTTGGCGTAATCATGGTCATAGCTGTTTCCTGTGTGAAATT
GTTATCCGCTCACAATTCCACACAACATACGAGCCGGAAGCATAAAGTGTAAAGCCTGGGGTGCCTAATG
AGTGAGCTAACTCACATTAATTGCGTTGCGCTCACTGCCCGCTTTCCAGTCGGGAAACCTGTCGTGCCAG
CTGCATTAATGAATCGGCCAACGCGCGGGGAGAGGCGGTTTGCGTATTGGGCGCTCTTCCGCTTCCTCGC
TCACTGACTCGCTGCGCTCGGTCGTTCGGCTGCGGCGAGCGGTATCAGCTCACTCAAAGGCGGTAATACG
GTTATCCACAGAATCAGGGGATAACGCAGGAAAGAACATGTGAGCAAAAGGCCAGCAAAAGGCCAGGAAC
CGTAAAAAGGCCGCGTTGCTGGCGTTTTTCCATAGGCTCCGCCCCCCTGACGAGCATCACAAAAATCGAC
GCTCAAGTCAGAGGTGGCGAAACCCGACAGGACTATAAAGATACCAGGCGTTTCCCCCTGGAAGCTCCCT
CGTGCGCTCTCCTGTTCCGACCCTGCCGCTTACCGGATACCTGTCCGCCTTTCTCCCTTCGGGAAGCGTG
GCGCTTTCTCATAGCTCACGCTGTAGGTATCTCAGTTCGGTGTAGGTCGTTCGCTCCAAGCTGGGCTGTG
TGCACGAACCCCCCGTTCAGCCCGACCGCTGCGCCTTATCCGGTAACTATCGTCTTGAGTCCAACCCGGT
AAGACACGACTTATCGCCACTGGCAGCAGCCACTGGTAACAGGATTAGCAGAGCGAGGTATGTAGGCGGT
GCTACAGAGTTCTTGAAGTGGTGGCCTAACTACGGCTACACTAGAAGGACAGTATTTGGTATCTGCGCTC
TGCTGAAGCCAGTTACCTTCGGAAAAAGAGTTGGTAGCTCTTGATCCGGCAAACAAACCACCGCTGGTAG
CGGTGGTTTTTTTGTTTGCAAGCAGCAGATTACGCGCAGAAAAAAAGGATCTCAAGAAGATCCTTTGATC
TTTTCTACGGGGTCTGACGCTCAGTGGAACGAAAACTCACGTTAAGGGATTTTGGTCATGAGATTATCAA
AAAGGATCTTCACCTAGATCCTTTTAAATTAAAAATGAAGTTTTAAATCAATCTAAAGTATATATGAGTA
AACTTGGTCTGACAGTTACCAATGCTTAATCAGTGAGGCACCTATCTCAGCGATCTGTCTATTTCGTTCA
TCCATAGTTGCCTGACTCCCCGTCGTGTAGATAACTACGATACGGGAGGGCTTACCATCTGGCCCCAGTG
CTGCAATGATACCGCGAGACCCACGCTCACCGGCTCCAGATTTATCAGCAATAAACCAGCCAGCCGGAAG
GGCCGAGCGCAGAAGTGGTCCTGCAACTTTATCCGCCTCCATCCAGTCTATTAATTGTTGCCGGGAAGCT
AGAGTAAGTAGTTCGCCAGTTAATAGTTTGCGCAACGTTGTTGCCATTGCTACAGGCATCGTGGTGTCAC
GCTCGTCGTTTGGTATGGCTTCATTCAGCTCCGGTTCCCAACGATCAAGGCGAGTTACATGATCCCCCAT
GTTGTGCAAAAAAGCGGTTAGCTCCTTCGGTCCTCCGATCGTTGTCAGAAGTAAGTTGGCCGCAGTGTTA
TCACTCATGGTTATGGCAGCACTGCATAATTCTCTTACTGTCATGCCATCCGTAAGATGCTTTTCTGTGA
CTGGTGAGTACTCAACCAAGTCATTCTGAGAATAGTGTATGCGGCGACCGAGTTGCTCTTGCCCGGCGTC
AATACGGGATAATACCGCGCCACATAGCAGAACTTTAAAAGTGCTCATCATTGGAAAACGTTCTTCGGGG
CGAAAACTCTCAAGGATCTTACCGCTGTTGAGATCCAGTTCGATGTAACCCACTCGTGCACCCAACTGAT
CTTCAGCATCTTTTACTTTCACCAGCGTTTCTGGGTGAGCAAAAACAGGAAGGCAAAATGCCGCAAAAAA
GGGAATAAGGGCGACACGGAAATGTTGAATACTCATACTCTTCCTTTTTCAATATTATTGAAGCATTTAT
CAGGGTTATTGTCTCATGAGCGGATACATATTTGAATGTATTTAGAAAAATAAACAAATAGGGGTTCCGC
GCACATTTCCCCGAAAAGTGCCACCTAAATTGTAAGCGTTAATATTTTGTTAAAATTCGCGTTAAATTTT
TGTTAAATCAGCTCATTTTTTAACCAATAGGCCGAAATCGGCAAAATCCCTTATAAATCAAAAGAATAGA
CCGAGATAGGGT
[37 nt withheld, positions 3933-3969]
AAAGAACGTGGACTCCAACGTCAAAGG
[49 nt withheld, positions 3997-4045]
T
[91 nt withheld, positions 4047-4137]
G
[124 nt withheld, positions 4139-4262]
CCCATTCGCCATTCAGGCTGCGCAACTGTTGGGAAGGGCGATCGGTGCGGGCCTCTTCGCTATTACGCCA
GTCGAC
