>Addgene plasmid #30521 | pCSHSP:FLP | addgene partial sequence | sequence record 37009 | EBV-rev 5'-GTGGTTTGTCCAAACTCATC-3'
GNANGTNGGACNCGTATACGACTCACTATAGTTCTAGAATGCGTCTATTTATGTAGGATGAAAGGTAGTC
TAGTACCTCCTGTGATATTATCCCATTCCATGCGGGGTATCGTATGCTTCCTTCAGCACTACCCTTTAGC
TGTTCTATATGCTGCCACTCCTCAATTGGATTAGTCTCATCCTTCAATGCTATCATTTCCTTTGATATTG
GATCATATGCATAGTACCGAGAAACTAGTGCGAAGTAGTGATCAGGTATTGCTGTTATCTGATGAGTATA
CGTTGTCCTGGCCACGGCAGAAGCACGCTTATCGCTCCAATTTCCCACAACATTAGTCAACTCCGTTAGG
CCCTTCATTGACAGAAATGAGGTCATCAAATGTCTTCCAATGTGAGATTTTGGGCCATTCTTTATAGCAA
AGATTGGATAAGGCGCATTTTTCTTCAAAGCCTTGTTGTACGATCTGACTAAGTTATCTTTTAATAATTG
GTATTCCTGTTTGTTGCTTGAAGAATTGCCGGTCCTATTTACTCGTTTTAGGACTGGTTCAGAATTCCTC
AAAAATTCATCCAAATATACAAGTGGATCGATCCTACCCCTTGCGCTAAAGAAGTATATGTGCCTACTAA
CGCTTGTCTTTGTCTCTGTCACTAAACACTGGATTATTACTCCCAGATACTTATTTTGGACTAATTTAAA
TGATTTCGGATCAACGTTCTTAATATCGCTGAATCTTCCACAATTGATGAAAGTAGCTAGGAAGAGGAAT
TGGTATAAAGTTTTTGTTTTTGTAAATCTCGAGGTATACTCAAACGAATTTAGTATTTTCTCAGTGATCT
CCCAGATGCTTTCACCCTCACTTAGAAGTGCTTTAAGCATTTTTTTTACT
